Addgene plasmid #159495: pAV-U6+27-Linear-1_PolyU(1)_HairpinDistance(0)nts_Tornado-Corn
Purpose: Tests for the impacts 1 uracil in a poly-uracil tract in conjunctiuon with an immediately upstream hairpin have on human polymerase III transcription elongation from a U6 promoter.
Depositing lab: Julius Lucks. Depositing organization: Northwestern University. Publication: RNA Sequence and Structure Determinants of Pol III Transcriptional Termination in Human Cells. Verosloff MS, Corcoran WK, Dolberg TB, Bushhouse DZ, Leonard JN, Lucks JB. J Mol Biol. 2021 Jun 25;433(13):166978. doi: 10.1016/j.jmb.2021.166978. Epub 2021 Apr 1. PubMed 33811918.
Backbone
  Vector backbone: pAV
  Vector type: Mammalian Expression
Growth in bacteria
  Bacterial resistance: Ampicillin, 100 μg/mL
  Growth temperature: 37°C
  Growth strain: DH5alpha
  Copy number: Unknown
Gene/Insert
  Gene/Insert name: Termination Module:Linear-1_PolyU(1)_HairpinDistance(0)nts
  Species: Synthetic
  Promoter: U6-27
  Cloning method: Gibson Cloning
  Sequencing primers: 5′ F_U6. MV.o87:GAAAGTAATAATTTCTTGGGTAGTTTG; 3′ MV.O12:gcaataaacaagttactagtcc
Terms and licenses: Academic/Nonprofit Terms; Industry Terms: Not Available to Industry
How to cite: pAV-U6+27-Linear-1_PolyU(1)_HairpinDistance(0)nts_Tornado-Corn was a gift from Julius Lucks (Addgene plasmid # 159495 ; http://n2t.net/addgene:159495 ; RRID:Addgene_159495)
