[The description below was written by a language model from this plasmid's Addgene catalogue record and pLannotate feature annotations shown in this document.]
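Description:
pAV-U6+27-Linear-1_PolyU(1)_HairpinDistance(0)nts_Tornado-Corn is a 6,265 nt mammalian expression plasmid on the pAV backbone, built by Gibson cloning as one member of a series probing how RNA sequence and structure govern termination by human RNA polymerase III. It is propagated in E. coli through a high-copy ColE1/pUC-type origin with ampicillin selection (AmpR under its bla promoter), and it also carries an f1 phage origin. Fragments of AAV2 inverted terminal repeats flank the mammalian portion, a legacy of the backbone; both are annotated only as partial, and the record does not indicate use for AAV packaging.

The payload is a Pol III transcription unit driven by the human U6 promoter in its U6+27 form. Immediately downstream sits the synthetic termination module under test: here a "Linear-1" element carrying a poly-uracil tract of a single U, with a hairpin placed directly upstream at a spacing of zero nucleotides. This module is not picked up as a discrete annotation. Beyond it lies the Tornado-Corn reporter, seen in the feature table as a twister ribozyme fragment and a tRNA-like scaffold. In the Tornado design, self-cleaving ribozymes flank an RNA so that it is processed and circularised in cells, and Corn is a fluorogenic RNA aptamer. Reporter signal should therefore arise only when polymerase reads through the test module, giving a readout of elongation versus termination.

On the opposite strand, an SV40 enhancer/early promoter drives a Tn5-derived neo gene (with partial ble and transposase remnants), followed by the SV40 small t intron and poly(A) signal. This cassette could support G418 selection in mammalian cells, though the record does not describe that use.
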