Features (pLannotate 1.2.2; 21 found; start..end, strand, type, name):
     45..285     +  promoter       U6 promoter: RNA polymerase III promoter for human U6 snRNA
    359..425     +  ncRNA          twister-P3 (fragment): Accession: RF03154 - type-P3 twister ribozyme
    432..543     +  ncRNA          tRNA: Accession: RF00005 - tRNA
    657..677     +  misc_feature   MCS (fragment): pUC18/19 multiple cloning site
    735..856     +  polyA_signal   SV40 poly(A) signal: SV40 polyadenylation signal
    905..1034    +  repeat_region  AAV2 ITR (fragment): inverted terminal repeat of adeno-associated virus serotype 2 inverted
   1057..1124    +  CDS            lacZα (fragment): LacZα fragment of β-galactosidase; lacZ fragment
   1155..1583    -  rep_origin     f1 ori (sequence partly withheld): f1 bacteriophage origin of replication; arrow indicates direction of (+) strand synthesis
   1610..1714    +  promoter       AmpR promoter: bla
   1715..2575    +  CDS            AmpR: β-lactamase; bla; confers resistance to ampicillin, carbenicillin, and related antibiotics
   2746..3334    +  rep_origin     ori: high-copy-number ColE1/pMB1/pBR322/pUC origin of replication
   3499..3547    -  repeat_region  AAV2 ITR (fragment): inverted terminal repeat of adeno-associated virus serotype 2 inverted
   3603..3737    -  polyA_signal   SV40 poly(A) signal: SV40 polyadenylation signal
   3760..3843    -  CDS            large T antigen (fragment): large T antigen from SV40 (simian virus 40)
   4162..4182    -  CDS            SV40 NLS: nuclear localization signal of SV40 (simian virus 40) large T antigen
   4312..4377    -  intron         small t intron: SV40 (simian virus 40) small t antigen intron
   4379..4453    -  CDS            small t antigen (fragment): SV40 (simian virus 40) small t antigen
   4456..4776    -  CDS            ble (fragment): BLE_KLEPN - Experimental evidence at protein level: Swiss-Prot protein existence level 1. Binding protein with a strong affinity to the bleomycin family of antibiotics. Binds to CL990; an antimitotic-antibiotic compound. From Klebsiella pneumoniae.
   4800..5591    -  CDS            neo: KKA2_KLEPN - Also known as kan, nptII. Experimental evidence at protein level: Swiss-Prot protein existence level 1. Resistance to kanamycin, neomycin, paromomycin, ribostamycin, butirosin and gentamicin B. From Klebsiella pneumoniae.
   5623..5946    -  CDS            tnpA (fragment): TN5P_ECOLX - Also known as tnp. Experimental evidence at protein level: Swiss-Prot protein existence level 1. Mediates transposition of transposon Tn5 by a 'cut and paste' mechanism. First, the monomeric transposase binds the 19 bp inverted DNA repeats flanking the transposon. Then, dimerization of the DNA- bound transposase creates a synaptic DNA complex. After nicking of the first DNA strand, excision of the transposon proceeds through a series of intermediates. The transposase then mediates the insertion of the transposon at a new site by strand transfer. The activity of the wild- type tran
   5948..12      -  promoter       SV40 promoter (across the origin): SV40 enhancer and early promoter
>Addgene plasmid #159495 | pAV-U6+27-Linear-1_PolyU(1)_HairpinDistance(0)nts_Tornado-Corn | addgene full sequence | sequence record 311767 | Addgene NGS Result
TAACTGACACACATTCCACAGCCGGATCCAAGGTCGGGCAGGAAGAGGGCCTATTTCCCATGATTCCTTC
ATATTTGCATATACGATACAAGGCTGTTAGAGAGATAATTAGAATTAATTTGACTGTAAACACAAAGATA
TTAGTACAAAATACGTGACGTAGAAAGTAATAATTTCTTGGGTAGTTTGCAGTTTTAAAATTATGTTTTA
AAATGGACTATCATATGCTTACCGTAACTTGAAAGTATTTCGATTTCTTGGCTTTATATATCTTGTGGAA
AGGACGAAACACCGTGCTCGCTTCGGCAGCACATATACTAGTTGGCGGTTGCGGCTTTCTGCTGCAATCT
CGACGGCCATCAGTCGCCGGTCCCAAGCCCGGATAAAATGGGAGGGGGCGGGAAACCGCCTAACCATGCC
GACTGATGGCAGGCCCGGATAGCTCAGTCGGTAGAGCAGCGGCCGCGCGATTCGAGGAAGGAGGTCTGAG
GAGGTCACTGAATCGCGCGGCCGCGGGTCCAGGGTTCAAGTCCCTGTTCGGGCCTGCCATCAGTCGGCGT
GGACTGTAGAACACTGCCAATGCCGGTCCCAAGCCCGGATAAAAGTGGAGGGTACAGTCCACGCTCTAGA
GCGGACTTCGGTCCGCTTTTTACTAGGACCTGCAGGCATGCAAGCTTGACGTCGGTTACCGATATCCATA
TGGCGGCCGCATCGATCTCGAGCCGCGGACTAGTAACTTGTTTATTGCAGCTTATAATGGTTACAAATAA
AGCAATAGCATCACAAATTTCACAAATAAAGCATTTTTTTCACTGCATTCTAGTTGTGGTTTGTCCAAAC
TCATCAATGTATCTTATCATGTCTTACGTAGATAAGTAGCATGGCGGGTTAATCATTAACTACAAGGAAC
CCCTAGTGATGGAGTTGGCCACTCCCTCTCTGCGCGCTCGCTCGCTCACTGAGGCCGGGCGACCAAAGGT
CGCCCGACGCCCGGGCTTTGCCCGGGCGGCCTCAGTGAGCGAGCGAGCGCGCAGAGAGGGACAGATCTGC
AGATCTGCTGGCGTAATAGCGAAGAGGCCCGCACCGATCGCCCTTCCCAACAGTTGCGCAGCCTGAATGG
CGAATGGAAATTGTAAGCGTTAATATTTTGTTAAAATTCGCGTTAAATTTTTGTTAAATCAGCTCATTTT
TTAACCAATAGGCCGAAATCGGCAAAATCCCTTATAAATCAAAAGAATAGACCGAGATAGGGT
[37 nt withheld, positions 1254-1290]
AAAGAACGTGGACTCCAACGTCAAAGG
[49 nt withheld, positions 1318-1366]
T
[91 nt withheld, positions 1368-1458]
G
[124 nt withheld, positions 1460-1583]
CAGGTGGCACTTTTCGGGGAAATGTGCGCGGAACCCCTATTTGTTTATTTTTCTAAATACATTCAAATAT
GTATCCGCTCATGAGACAATAACCCTGATAAATGCTTCAATAATATTGAAAAAGGAAGAGTATGAGTATT
CAACATTTCCGTGTCGCCCTTATTCCCTTTTTTGCGGCATTTTGCCTTCCTGTTTTTGCTCACCCAGAAA
CGCTGGTGAAAGTAAAAGATGCTGAAGATCAGTTGGGTGCACGAGTGGGTTACATCGAACTGGATCTCAA
CAGCGGTAAGATCCTTGAGAGTTTTCGCCCCGAAGAACGTTTTCCAATGATGAGCACTTTTAAAGTTCTG
CTATGTGGCGCGGTATTATCCCGTATTGACGCCGGGCAAGAGCAACTCGGTCGCCGCATACACTATTCTC
AGAATGACTTGGTTGAGTACTCACCAGTCACAGAAAAGCATCTTACGGATGGCATGACAGTAAGAGAATT
ATGCAGTGCTGCCATAACCATGAGTGATAACACTGCGGCCAACTTACTTCTGACAACGATCGGAGGACCG
AAGGAGCTAACCGCTTTTTTGCACAACATGGGGGATCATGTAACTCGCCTTGATCGTTGGGAACCGGAGC
TGAATGAAGCCATACCAAACGACGAGCGTGACACCACGATGCCTGTAGCAATGGCAACAACGTTGCGCAA
ACTATTAACTGGCGAACTACTTACTCTAGCTTCCCGGCAACAATTAATAGACTGGATGGAGGCGGATAAA
GTTGCAGGACCACTTCTGCGCTCGGCCCTTCCGGCTGGCTGGTTTATTGCTGATAAATCTGGAGCCGGTG
AGCGTGGGTCTCGCGGTATCATTGCAGCACTGGGGCCAGATGGTAAGCCCTCCCGTATCGTAGTTATCTA
CACGACGGGGAGTCAGGCAACTATGGATGAACGAAATAGACAGATCGCTGAGATAGGTGCCTCACTGATT
AAGCATTGGTAACTGTCAGACCAAGTTTACTCATATATACTTTAGATTGATTTAAAACTTCATTTTTAAT
TTAAAAGGATCTAGGTGAAGATCCTTTTTGATAATCTCATGACCAAAATCCCTTAACGTGAGTTTTCGTT
CCACTGAGCGTCAGACCCCGTAGAAAAGATCAAAGGATCTTCTTGAGATCCTTTTTTTCTGCGCGTAATC
TGCTGCTTGCAAACAAAAAAACCACCGCTACCAGCGGTGGTTTGTTTGCCGGATCAAGAGCTACCAACTC
TTTTTCCGAAGGTAACTGGCTTCAGCAGAGCGCAGATACCAAATACTGTTCTTCTAGTGTAGCCGTAGTT
AGGCCACCACTTCAAGAACTCTGTAGCACCGCCTACATACCTCGCTCTGCTAATCCTGTTACCAGTGGCT
GCTGCCAGTGGCGATAAGTCGTGTCTTACCGGGTTGGACTCAAGACGATAGTTACCGGATAAGGCGCAGC
GGTCGGGCTGAACGGGGGGTTCGTGCACACAGCCCAGCTTGGAGCGAACGACCTACACCGAACTGAGATA
CCTACAGCGTGAGCTATGAGAAAGCGCCACGCTTCCCGAAGGGAGAAAGGCGGACAGGTATCCGGTAAGC
GGCAGGGTCGGAACAGGAGAGCGCACGAGGGAGCTTCCAGGGGGAAACGCCTGGTATCTTTATAGTCCTG
TCGGGTTTCGCCACCTCTGACTTGAGCGTCGATTTTTGTGATGCTCGTCAGGGGGGCGGAGCCTATGGAA
AAACGCCAGCAACGCGGCCTTTTTACGGTTCCTGGCCTTTTGCTGGCCTTTTGCTCACATGTTCTTTCCT
GCGTTATCCCCTGATTCTGTGGATAACCGTATTACCGCCTTTGAGTGAGCTGATACCGCTCGCCGCAGCC
GAACGACCGAGCGCAGCGAGTCAGTGAGCGAGCGCGCAGAGAGGGAGTGGCCAACTCCATCACTAGGGGT
TCCTGGAGGGGTGGAGTCGTGACGTGAATTACGTCATAGGGTTAGGGAGGTCCTGGATCGATCCAGACAT
GATAAGATACATTGATGAGTTTGGACAAACCACAACTAGAATGCAGTGAAAAAAATGCTTTATTTGTGAA
ATTTGTGATGCTATTGCTTTATTTGTAACCATTATAAGCTGCAATAAACAAGTTAACAACAACAATTGCA
TTCATTTTATGTTTCAGGTTCAGGGGGAGGTGTGGGAGGTTTTTTAAAGCAAGTAAAACCTCTACAAATG
TGGTATGGCTGATTATGATCTCTAGTCAAGGCACTATACATCAAATATTCCTTATTAACCCCTTTACAAA
TTAAAAAGCTAAAGGTACACAATTTTTGAGCATAGTTATTAATAGCAGACACTCTATGCCTGTGTGGAGT
AAGAAAAAACAGTATGTTATGATTATAACTGTTATGCCTACTTATAAAGGTTACAGAATATTTTTCCATA
ATTTTCTTGTATAGCAGTGCAGCTTTTTCCTTTGTGGTGTAAATAGCAAAGCAAGCAAGAGTTCTATTAC
TAAACACAGCATGACTCAAAAAACTTAGCAATTCTGAAGGAAAGTCCTTGGGGTCTTCTACCTTTCTCTT
CTTTTTTGGAGGAGTAGAATGTTGAGAGTCAGCAGTAGCCTCATCATCACTAGATGGCATTTCTTCTGAG
CAAAACAGGTTTTCCTCATTAAAGGCATTCCACCACTGCTCCCATTCATCAGTTCCATAGGTTGGAATCT
AAAATACACAAACAATTAGAATCAGTAGTTTAACACATTATACACTTAAAAATTTTATATTTACCTTAGA
GCTTTAAATCTCTGTAGGTAGTTTGTCCAATTATGTCACACCACAGAAGTAAGGTTCCTTCACAAAGATC
CGGACCAAAGCGGCCATCGTGCCTCCCCACTCCTGCAGTTCGGGGGCATGGATGCGCGGATAGCCGCTGC
TGGTTTCCTGGATGCCGACGGATTTGCACTGCCGGTAGAACTCCGCGAGGTCGTCCAGCCTCAGGCAGCA
GCTGAACCAACTCGCGAGGGGATCGAGCCCGGGGTGGGCGAAGAACTCCAGCATGAGATCCCCGCGCTGG
AGGATCATCCAGCCGGCGTCCCGGAAAACGATTCCGAAGCCCAACCTTTCATAGAAGGCGGCGGTGGAAT
CGAAATCTCGTGATGGCAGGTTGGGCGTCGCTTGGTCGGTCATTTCGAACCCCAGAGTCCCGCTCAGAAG
AACTCGTCAAGAAGGCGATAGAAGGCGATGCGCTGCGAATCGGGAGCGGCGATACCGTAAAGCACGAGGA
AGCGGTCAGCCCATTCGCCGCCAAGCTCTTCAGCAATATCACGGGTAGCCAACGCTATGTCCTGATAGCG
GTCCGCCACACCCAGCCGGCCACAGTCGATGAATCCAGAAAAGCGGCCATTTTCCACCATGATATTCGGC
AAGCAGGCATCGCCATGGGTCACGACGAGATCCTCGCCGTCGGGCATGCGCGCCTTGAGCCTGGCGAACA
GTTCGGCTGGCGCGAGCCCCTGATGCTCTTCGTCCAGATCATCCTGATCGACAAGACCGGCTTCCATCCG
AGTACGTGCTCGCTCGATGCGATGTTTCGCTTGGTGGTCGAATGGGCAGGTAGCCGGATCAAGCGTATGC
AGCCGCCGCATTGCATCAGCCATGATGGATACTTTCTCGGCAGGAGCAAGGTGAGATGACAGGAGATCCT
GCCCCGGCACTTCGCCCAATAGCAGCCAGTCCCTTCCCGCTTCAGTGACAACGTCGAGCACAGCTGCGCA
AGGAACGCCCGTCGTGGCCAGCCACGATAGCCGCGCTGCCTCGTCCTGCAGTTCATTCAGGGCACCGGAC
AGGTCGGTCTTGACAAAAAGAACCGGGCGCCCCTGCGCTGACAGCCGGAACACGGCGGCATCAGAGCAGC
CGATTGTCTGTTGTGCCCAGTCATAGCCGAATAGCCTCTCCACCCAAGCGGCCGGAGAACCTGCGTGCAA
TCCATCTTGTTCAATCATGCGAAACGATCCTCATCCTGTCTCTTGATCAGATCTTGATCCCCTGCGCCAT
CAGATCCTTGGCGGCAAGAAAGCCATCCAGTTTACTTTGCAGGGCTTCCCAACCTTACCAGAGGGCGCCC
CAGCTGGCAATTCCGGTTCGCTTGCTGTCCATAAAACCGCCCAGTCTAGCTATCGCCATGTAAGCCCACT
GCAAGCTACCTGCTTTCTCTTTGCGCTTGCGTTTTCCCTTGTCCAGATAGCCCAGTAGCTGACATTCATC
CGGGGTCAGCACCGTTTCTGCGGACTGGCTTTCTACGTGTTCCGCTTCCTTTAGCAGCCCTTGCGCCCTG
AGTGCTTGCGGCAGCGTGAAGCTTTTTGCAAAAGCCTAGGCCTCCAAAAAAGCCTCCTCACTACTTCTGG
AATAGCTCAGAGGCCGAGGCGGCCTCGGCCTCTGCATAAATAAAAAAAATTAGTCAGCCATGGGGCGGAG
AATGGGCGGAACTGGGCGGAGTTAGGGGCGGGATGGGCGGAGTTAGGGGCGGGACTATGGTTGCTGACTA
ATTGAGATGCATGCTTTGCATACTTCTGCCTGCTGGGGAGCCTGGGGACTTTCCACACCTGGTTGCTGAC
TAATTGAGATGCATGCTTTGCATACTTCTGCCTGCTGGGGAGCCTGGGGACTTTCCACACCC
