>Addgene plasmid #159495 | pAV-U6+27-Linear-1_PolyU(1)_HairpinDistance(0)nts_Tornado-Corn | depositor partial sequence | sequence record 308315 | 27-Termination_Module
GTGCTCGCTTCGGCAGCACATATACTAGTTGGCGGTTGCGGCTTTCTGCTGCAATCT
