>Addgene plasmid #159495 | pAV-U6+27-Linear-1_PolyU(1)_HairpinDistance(0)nts_Tornado-Corn | depositor partial sequence | sequence record 308316 | Tornado-Corn
GGCCATCAGTCGCCGGTCCCAAGCCCGGATAAAATGGGAGGGGGCGGGAAACCGCCTAACCATGCCGACT
GATGGCAGGCCCGGATAGCTCAGTCGGTAGAGCAGCGGCCGCGCGATTCGAGGAAGGAGGTCTGAGGAGG
TCACTGAATCGCGCGGCCGCGGGTCCAGGGTTCAAGTCCCTGTTCGGGCCTGCCATCAGTCGGCGTGGAC
TGTAGAACACTGCCAATGCCGGTCCCAAGCCCGGATAAAAGTGGAGGGTACAGTCCACGCTCTAGAGCGG
ACTTCGGTCCGCTTTT
